>Addgene plasmid #206196 | pH2B-miRFP704ano | addgene full sequence | sequence record 410748 | Addgene NGS Result
CATCGCCTTCTATCGCCTTCTTGACGAGTTCTTCTGAGCGGGACTCTGGGGTTCGAAATGACCGACCAAG
CGACGCCCAACCTGCCATCACGAGATTTCGATTCCACCGCCGCCTTCTATGAAAGGTTGGGCTTCGGAAT
CGTTTTCCGGGACGCCGGCTGGATGATCCTCCAGCGCGGGGATCTCATGCTGGAGTTCTTCGCCCACCCT
AGGGGGAGGCTAACTGAAACACGGAAGGAGACAATACCGGAAGGAACCCGCGCTATGACGGCAATAAAAA
GACAGAATAAAACGCACGGTGTTGGGTCGTTTGTTCATAAACGCGGGGTTCGGTCCCAGGGCTGGCACTC
TGTCGATACCCCACCGAGACCCCATTGGGGCCAATACGCCCGCGTTTCTTCCTTTTCCCCACCCCACCCC
CCAAGTTCGGGTGAAGGCCCAGGGCTCGCAGCCAACGTCGGGGCGGCAGGCCCTGCCATAGCCTCAGGTT
ACTCATATATACTTTAGATTGATTTAAAACTTCATTTTTAATTTAAAAGGATCTAGGTGAAGATCCTTTT
TGATAATCTCATGACCAAAATCCCTTAACGTGAGTTTTCGTTCCACTGAGCGTCAGACCCCGTAGAAAAG
ATCAAAGGATCTTCTTGAGATCCTTTTTTTCTGCGCGTAATCTGCTGCTTGCAAACAAAAAAACCACCGC
TACCAGCGGTGGTTTGTTTGCCGGATCAAGAGCTACCAACTCTTTTTCCGAAGGTAACTGGCTTCAGCAG
AGCGCAGATACCAAATACTGTTCTTCTAGTGTAGCCGTAGTTAGGCCACCACTTCAAGAACTCTGTAGCA
CCGCCTACATACCTCGCTCTGCTAATCCTGTTACCAGTGGCTGCTGCCAGTGGCGATAAGTCGTGTCTTA
CCGGGTTGGACTCAAGACGATAGTTACCGGATAAGGCGCAGCGGTCGGGCTGAACGGGGGGTTCGTGCAC
ACAGCCCAGCTTGGAGCGAACGACCTACACCGAACTGAGATACCTACAGCGTGAGCTATGAGAAAGCGCC
ACGCTTCCCGAAGGGAGAAAGGCGGACAGGTATCCGGTAAGCGGCAGGGTCGGAACAGGAGAGCGCACGA
GGGAGCTTCCAGGGGGAAACGCCTGGTATCTTTATAGTCCTGTCGGGTTTCGCCACCTCTGACTTGAGCG
TCGATTTTTGTGATGCTCGTCAGGGGGGCGGAGCCTATGGAAAAACGCCAGCAACGCGGCCTTTTTACGG
TTCCTGGCCTTTTGCTGGCCTTTTGCTCACATGTTCTTTCCTGCGTTATCCCCTGATTCTGTGGATAACC
GTATTACCGCCATGCATTAGTTATTAATAGTAATCAATTACGGGGTCATTAGTTCATAGCCCATATATGG
AGTTCCGCGTTACATAACTTACGGTAAATGGCCCGCCTGGCTGACCGCCCAACGACCCCCGCCCATTGAC
GTCAATAATGACGTATGTTCCCATAGTAACGCCAATAGGGACTTTCCATTGACGTCAATGGGTGGAGTAT
TTACGGTAAACTGCCCACTTGGCAGTACATCAAGTGTATCATATGCCAAGTACGCCCCCTATTGACGTCA
ATGACGGTAAATGGCCCGCCTGGCATTATGCCCAGTACATGACCTTATGGGACTTTCCTACTTGGCAGTA
CATCTACGTATTAGTCATCGCTATTACCATGGTGATGCGGTTTTGGCAGTACATCAATGGGCGTGGATAG
CGGTTTGACTCACGGGGATTTCCAAGTCTCCACCCCATTGACGTCAATGGGAGTTTGTTTTGGCACCAAA
ATCAACGGGACTTTCCAAAATGTCGTAACAACTCCGCCCCATTGACGCAAATGGGCGGTAGGCGTGTACG
GTGGGAGGTCTATATAAGCAGAGCTGGTTTAGTGAACCGTCAGATCCGCTAGCGCTACCGGACTCAGATC
TCGAGCTCAAGCTTCGAATTCTGCAGTCGACGGTACCGCCACCATGCCAGAGCCAGCGAAGTCTGCTCCC
GCCCCGAAAAAGGGCTCCAAGAAGGCGGTGACTAAGGCGCAGAAGAAAGGCGGCAAGAAGCGCAAGCGCA
GCCGCAAGGAGAGCTATTCCATCTATGTGTACAAGGTTCTGAAGCAGGTCCACCCTGACACCGGCATTTC
GTCCAAGGCCATGGGCATCATGAATTCGTTTGTGAACGACATTTTCGAGCGCATCGCAGGTGAGGCTTCC
CGCCTGGCGCATTACAACAAGCGCTCGACCATCACCTCCAGGGAGATCCAGACGGCCGTGCGCCTGCTGC
TGCCTGGGGAGTTGGCCAAGCACGCCGTGTCCGAGGGTACTAAGGCCATCACCAAGTACACCAGCGCTAA
GGATCCACCGGTAATGGCAAACCTGGACAAGATGCTGAACACCATCGTGACCGAGGTGCGCCAGTTCCTG
CAAGTGGACAGAGTGTGCGTGTTCCAGTTCGAGGAAGATTACTCCGGCAGCGTCGTCGTGGAAGCCGTGG
ACGACAGATGGAACAGCATCCTGAAGACCCAGGTGCGGGACTGCTACTTCATGGAAACCAGAGGTGAGGA
ATACTTGCACGGCAGATACCAGGCCATCGCCGACATCTACCAGGCCAATCTGCTGGAGAGCTACAGAGAC
CTGCTGGGCCAGTTTCAGGTGCGGGCCATTCTGGCTGTCCCCATCATCAAGGGCAAGAAGCTGTGGGGCC
TGCTGGTGGCCCACCAACTGGCTGCCCCTCGGAGCTGGCAGACCTGGGAAATCGAGTTCCTGAAACAGCA
AGCCGTGGTGATGGGCATCGCCATCCAGCAGAGCTAGCTGAATTCTGCAGATATCCAGCACAGTGGCGGC
CGCGACTCTAGATCATAATCAGCCATACCACATTTGTAGAGGTTTTACTTGCTTTAAAAAACCTCCCACA
CCTCCCCCTGAACCTGAAACATAAAATGAATGCAATTGTTGTTGTTAACTTGTTTATTGCAGCTTATAAT
GGTTACAAATAAAGCAATAGCATCACAAATTTCACAAATAAAGCATTTTTTTCACTGCATTCTAGTTGTG
GTTTGTCCAAACTCATCAATGTATCTTAAGGCGTAAATTGTAAGCGTTAATATTTTGTTAAAATTCGCGT
TAAATTTTTGTTAAATCAGCTCATTTTTTAACCAATAGGCCGAAATCGGCAAAATCCCTTATAAATCAAA
AGAATAGACCGAGATAGGGT
[37 nt withheld, positions 3241-3277]
AAAGAACGTGGACTCCAACGTCAAAGG
[49 nt withheld, positions 3305-3353]
T
[91 nt withheld, positions 3355-3445]
G
[124 nt withheld, positions 3447-3570]
CAGGTGGCACTTTTCGGGGAAATGTGCGCGGAACCCCTATTTGTTTATTTTTCTAAATACATTCAAATAT
GTATCCGCTCATGAGACAATAACCCTGATAAATGCTTCAATAATATTGAAAAAGGAAGAGTCCTGAGGCG
GAAAGAACCAGCTGTGGAATGTGTGTCAGTTAGGGTGTGGAAAGTCCCCAGGCTCCCCAGCAGGCAGAAG
TATGCAAAGCATGCATCTCAATTAGTCAGCAACCAGGTGTGGAAAGTCCCCAGGCTCCCCAGCAGGCAGA
AGTATGCAAAGCATGCATCTCAATTAGTCAGCAACCATAGTCCCGCCCCTAACTCCGCCCATCCCGCCCC
TAACTCCGCCCAGTTCCGCCCATTCTCCGCCCCATGGCTGACTAATTTTTTTTATTTATGCAGAGGCCGA
GGCCGCCTCGGCCTCTGAGCTATTCCAGAAGTAGTGAGGAGGCTTTTTTGGAGGCCTAGGCTTTTGCAAA
GATCGATCAAGAGACAGGATGAGGATCGTTTCGCATGATTGAACAAGATGGATTGCACGCAGGTTCTCCG
GCCGCTTGGGTGGAGAGGCTATTCGGCTATGACTGGGCACAACAGACAATCGGCTGCTCTGATGCCGCCG
TGTTCCGGCTGTCAGCGCAGGGGCGCCCGGTTCTTTTTGTCAAGACCGACCTGTCCGGTGCCCTGAATGA
ACTGCAAGACGAGGCAGCGCGGCTATCGTGGCTGGCCACGACGGGCGTTCCTTGCGCAGCTGTGCTCGAC
GTTGTCACTGAAGCGGGAAGGGACTGGCTGCTATTGGGCGAAGTGCCGGGGCAGGATCTCCTGTCATCTC
ACCTTGCTCCTGCCGAGAAAGTATCCATCATGGCTGATGCAATGCGGCGGCTGCATACGCTTGATCCGGC
TACCTGCCCATTCGACCACCAAGCGAAACATCGCATCGAGCGAGCACGTACTCGGATGGAAGCCGGTCTT
GTCGATCAGGATGATCTGGACGAAGAGCATCAGGGGCTCGCGCCAGCCGAACTGTTCGCCAGGCTCAAGG
CGAGCATGCCCGACGGCGAGGATCTCGTCGTGACCCATGGCGATGCCTGCTTGCCGAATATCATGGTGGA
AAATGGCCGCTTTTCTGGATTCATCGACTGTGGCCGGCTGGGTGTGGCGGACCGCTATCAGGACATAGCG
TTGGCTACCCGTGATATTGCTGAAGAGCTTGGCGGCGAATGGGCTGACCGCTTCCTCGTGCTTTACGGTA
TCGCCGCTCCCGATTCGCAGCG
Features (pLannotate 1.2.2; 15 found; start..end, strand, type, name):
     58..210     +  CDS            ble (fragment): BLE_KLEPN - Experimental evidence at protein level: Swiss-Prot protein existence level 1. Binding protein with a strong affinity to the bleomycin family of antibiotics. Binds to CL990; an antimitotic-antibiotic compound. From Klebsiella pneumoniae.
    269..316     +  polyA_signal   HSV TK poly(A) signal: herpes simplex virus thymidine kinase polyadenylation signal (Cole and Stacy, 1985)
    407..423     -  polyA_signal   bGH poly(A) signal (fragment): bovine growth hormone polyadenylation signal
    645..1233    +  rep_origin     ori: high-copy-number ColE1/pMB1/pBR322/pUC origin of replication
   1408..1711    +  enhancer       CMV enhancer: human cytomegalovirus immediate early enhancer
   1712..1915    +  promoter       CMV promoter: human cytomegalovirus (CMV) immediate early promoter
   1938..1999    +  misc_feature   MCS (fragment): multiple cloning site
   2004..2381    +  CDS            H2B: human histone H2B; HIST1H2BJ
   2394..2834    +  CDS            miRFP670nano: miRFP670nano is a basic (constitutively fluorescent) near ir fluorescent protein published in 2019, derived from Nostoc punctiforme. It has very low acid sensitivity. It requires the cofactor biliverdin for fluorescence.
   2881..2964    +  CDS            large T antigen (fragment): large T antigen from SV40 (simian virus 40)
   2987..3108    +  polyA_signal   SV40 poly(A) signal: SV40 polyadenylation signal
   3142..3570    -  rep_origin     f1 ori (sequence partly withheld): f1 bacteriophage origin of replication; arrow indicates direction of (+) strand synthesis
   3597..3701    +  promoter       AmpR promoter: bla
   3703..4060    +  promoter       SV40 promoter: SV40 enhancer and early promoter
   4095..37      +  CDS            NeoR/KanR (across the origin): aminoglycoside phosphotransferase from Tn5; aph(3')-II (or nptII); confers resistance to neomycin, kanamycin, and G418 (Geneticin®)
