[The description below was written by a language model from this plasmid's Addgene catalogue record and pLannotate feature annotations shown in this document.]
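Description:
pH2B-miRFP704ano is a mammalian expression plasmid built on the Clontech pN1 backbone that produces human histone H2B fused at its C terminus to the near-infrared fluorescent protein miRFP704nano. The sequenced record is 4,852 nt. It replicates in E. coli at high copy from a ColE1/pUC-type origin and also carries an f1 phage origin. A single Tn5 aminoglycoside phosphotransferase gene (NeoR/KanR) provides both selections. A bacterial bla-type promoter drives it for kanamycin resistance in bacteria, and the SV40 enhancer/early promoter drives it for G418 selection in mammalian cells, with the HSV TK polyadenylation signal downstream. The short ble, bGH poly(A) and SV40 large T antigen hits in the feature table are fragment matches that most likely reflect backbone remnants, not functional elements.

The 831 bp insert was cloned between KpnI and NotI sites, both of which are retained. It sits downstream of the human CMV immediate-early enhancer and promoter and is followed by the SV40 poly(A) signal. It consists of the H2B coding sequence (annotated as HIST1H2BJ) joined through a short linker to the fluorescent protein. The automated annotation labels this reporter as miRFP670nano, a small Nostoc punctiforme-derived protein that needs biliverdin as its chromophore. The catalogue identifies it as miRFP704nano, a red-shifted member of the same miRFPnano family, so the label probably reflects the closest match in the annotation database.

Because H2B is incorporated into chromatin, the fusion localises near-infrared fluorescence to the nucleus. This makes the plasmid suitable for labelling nuclei and chromatin in transfected mammalian cells and for demonstrating how miRFP704nano performs as a fusion tag.
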