Addgene plasmid #206196: pH2B-miRFP704ano
Purpose: Histone 2B labelled with near-infrared fluorescent protein miRFP704nano
Depositing lab: Vladislav Verkhusha. Depositing organization: University of Helsinki. Publication: Development of bright red-shifted miRFP704nano using structural analysis of miRFPnano proteins. Oliinyk OS, Pletnev S, Baloban M, Verkhusha VV. Protein Sci. 2023 Jun 22:e4709. doi: 10.1002/pro.4709. PubMed 37347539.
Backbone
  Vector backbone: pN1
  Backbone manufacturer: Clontech
  Vector type: Mammalian Expression
  Selectable markers: Neomycin (select with G418)
Growth in bacteria
  Bacterial resistance: Kanamycin, 50 μg/mL
  Growth temperature: 37°C
  Growth strain: DH5alpha
  Copy number: High Copy
Gene/Insert
  Gene/Insert name: H2B-miRFP704nano
  Species: H. sapiens (human), Synthetic
  Insert size (bp): 831
  Promoter: CMV
  Tag / fusion protein: miRFP704nano (C terminal on insert)
  Cloning method: Restriction Enzyme; 5′ cloning site KpnI (not destroyed); 3′ cloning site NotI (not destroyed)
  Sequencing primers: 5′ CMV Forward; 3′ SV40pA-R
Terms and licenses: Academic/Nonprofit Terms; Industry Terms: Not Available to Industry
How to cite: pH2B-miRFP704ano was a gift from Vladislav Verkhusha (Addgene plasmid # 206196 ; http://n2t.net/addgene:206196 ; RRID:Addgene_206196)
